>Addgene plasmid #158856 | JGI_018357 | addgene full sequence | sequence record 316637 | Addgene NGS Result
GCAACGCAAAATGCTGAATTTAGCAGGCAAGTTTCCTGATAAAGGGCCCTGTGAGTGCGACATTCGACGC
GCGAAAGCGAGTTGACGGCGCCCGAAATTTTCTTAGAGTTCGTTCAAGCTTCGGTTTCGGGGAGCCGCTA
AGGGATGCGGACCCAGCCGGGTAAGTCGCCGGGAACTATGGAATAATCCTAATTTCTGTGCGGCAGGCGC
GAGCTGCCGGAGCGAATATCATCCCTGTCGCAAACAGCAGGTCAATCAACGGTGGGTAGCGGGCTGCTAT
CCAGCGGCGGATAAGACTTGTCGGAGGAATCCTCTAGAAATAATTTTGTTTAACTTTAAGAAGGAGATAT
ACCATGAAGAAGCCGCTCAAGTCCTGGCTTCTGGCCTCCTCCGTGGCGGCGCTGCTCGCCGCGCCGGCGG
TCTCGACGGCCAATTCCGATGTTGAGAAGCTCACCCAAAATCCCGCGAACTGGGCCACCTGGGGCGGCGA
TTACGCGGGCACGCGGTATTCGAAGCTGTCGGAGATCAACGCGACAAACGTGAAGAATCTCCAGCCGGCG
TGGTCGTTCAGCACCGGCGTCCTGCGGGGCCACGAGGGGGGCCCCCTGGTGGTCAACGACGTGCTCTATA
TCCACACGCCGTTCCCGAACACCGTCTACGCAATCGACCAGAAGACCCAGAGCGTCATCTGGGAGTTCAC
GCCCACCCAGGACGCCGACGTGACGATTCCCGTCATGTGCTGCGACACCGTCAACCGCGGCCTCGCCTAC
GGGGACGGCAAGATCTTCTTGCAGCAGAGCGATACCGTCCTGACCGCCCTGGACGCCAAGACCGGCAAGC
GCGTGTGGTCCGTCCAGAACGGCGATCCCAAGCTCGGCATGACGAATACCGCGGCCCCGCTGGTGGTTAA
GGACAAGGTCCTGACCGGCATTAGCGGCGGCGAGTTCGGCGTGCGGGGCTTCCTTGCGGCGTACGATATC
AACACCGGCGAGCTCGCCTGGAAGGGCTACTCCATGGGCCCGGACAAAGATACCCTCATCGACGCGAAGA
AGACGACGACGTGGAAGGACGGGAAGGTGACCCCTGTCGGCGAGAACTCCTCGCTCTCCACGTGGGAGGG
CGACCAGTGGAAGATCGGAGGCGGCACCACCTGGGGATGGACCTCGTACGACCCGAAGCTGAACCTGATC
TACTATGGCTCGGGGAACCCGAGCACCTGGAACCCGGTCCAGCGCCCGGGCGACAACAAGTGGTCAATGT
CCCTGTGGGCGCGGGACGCCGATACCGGGGCGGTCAAGTGGGTCTACCAGATGACGCCGCACGACGAGTG
GGACTTCGATGGCATCAACGAGACGGTCCTCGTGGACCAGGACGTGAAGGGCAAGCCGCATAAGACGATC
GTCCATTTCGACCGCAATGGATTCGGCTACACCCTGGACCGCGAGACTGGGGAGCTGCTCGTCGCGGAGA
AGTTCGATAAGTCGGTCAACTGGGCCACCCATGTCGACATGAACACGGGCCGTCCGCAGGTGGTCGCCAA
GTACAGCACGCAGCAAAACGGAGAGGATGTGAACACGAAGGGCGTCTGCCCGGCGGCGCTCGGGAGCAAG
AACCAACAGCCTGTCAGCTACTCGCCGCAGACCGGCCTCTTCTACATCTCGGGCAATCACCTCTGCATGG
ATTACGAGCCGTTCGAGGTCTCGTACACGGCTGGCCAGCCCTACGTCGGCGCGACGCTGACGATGATGCC
GGCCGGGGCAGACGTGCTCACGGGGAAGCCCGACAACTCGACCAACCTTGGCCAGTTCACCGCGTATGAC
GCGAAGACCGGCAAGATCGCGTGGTCGAACAAGGAGCAGTTCTCGGTGTGGTCCGGCTCCGTGGCGACCG
CCGGCGGGGTGGTGTTCTATGGCACCCTCGAAGGCTACCTCAAGGCCGTCGACGCCAAGACGGGCAAGGA
GCTGTATAAGTTCAAGACCCCGTCGGGCATCATCGGAAACGTGAACACCTGGGAATTCGGGGGCAAGCAG
TACGTGGGCGTCCTGAGCGGCATCGGCGGCTGGGCGGGTATCGGCATCGCCGCGGGCCTGGATTCGGGCG
AGGAGGGCTCCAACTCGGAGGGCCTGGGAGCCGTCGGCGCCTACCGCTCGCTGTCCTCCTTCACCAAGCT
TGGCGGCACTCTCACCGTCTTCGCGCTGCCGTCGAATGCCGAAAACCTCTATTTTCAGGGACATCATCAC
CATCACCATCACCACTGACAGCTATGACCATGATTACGCCAAGCTTGCATGCCTGCAGGTCGACTCTAGA
GGATCCCCGGGTACCGAGCTCGAATTCACTGGCCGTCGTTTTACAACGTCGTGACTGGGAAAACCCTGGC
GTTACCCAACTTAATCGCCTTGCAGCACATCCCCCTTTCGCCAGCTGGCGTAATAGCGAAGAGGCCCGCA
CCGATCGCCCTTCCCAACAGTTGCGCAGCCTGAATGGCGAATGGCGCCTGATGCGGTATTTTCTCCTTAC
GCATCTGTGCGGTATTTCACACCGCATATGGTGCACTCTCAGTACAATCTGCTCTGATGCCGCATAGTTA
AGCCAGCCCCGACACCCGCCAACACCCGCTGACGCGCCCTGACGGGCTTGTATGCTCCCGGCATCCGCTT
ACAGACAAGCTGTGACCGTCTCCGGGAGCTGCATGTGTCAGAGGTTTTCACCGTCATCACCGAAACGCGC
GAGACGAAAGGGCCTCGTGATACGCCTATTTTTATAGGTTAATGTCATGATAATAATGGTTTCTTAGCAC
CCTTTCTCGGTCCTTCAACGTTCCTGACAACGAGCCTCCTTTTCGCCAATCCATCGACAATCACCGCGAG
TCCCTGCTCGAACGCTGCGTCCGGACCGGCTTCGTCGAAGGCGTCTATCGCGGCCCGCAACAGCGGCGAG
AGCGGAGCCTGTTCAACGGTGCCGCCGCGCTCGCCGGCATCGCTGTCGCCGGCCTGCTCCTCAAGCACGG
CCCCAACAGTGAAGTAGCTGATTGTCATCAGCGCATTGACGGCGTCCCCGGCCGAAAAACCCGCCTCGCA
GAGGAAGCGAAGCTGCGCGTCGGCCGTTTCCATCTGCGGTGCGCCCGGTCGCGTGCCGGCATGGATGCGC
GCGCCATCGCGGTAGGCGAGCAGCGCCTGCCTGAAGCTGCGGGCATTCCCGATCAGAAATGAGCGCCAGT
CGTCGTCGGCTCTCGGCACCGAATGCGTATGATTCTCCGCCAGCATGGCTTCGGCCAGTGCGTCGAGCAG
CGCCCGCTTGTTCCTGAAGTGCCAGTAAAGCGCCGGCTGCTGAACCCCCAACCGTTCCGCCAGTTTGCGT
GTCGTCAGACCGTCTACGCCGACCTCGTTCAACAGGTCCAGGGCGGCACGGATCACTGTATTCGGCTGCA
ACTTTGTCATGCTTGACACTTTATCACTGATAAACATAATATGTCCACCAACTTATCAGTGATAAAGAAT
CCGCGCGTTCAATCGGACCAGCGGAGGCTGGTCCGGAGGCCAGACGTGAAACCCAACATACCCCTGATCG
TAATTCTGAGCACTGTCGCGCTCGACGCTGTCGGCATCGGCCTGATTATGCCGGTGCTGCCGGGCCTCCT
GCGCGATCTGGTTCACTCGAACGACGTCACCGCCCACTATGGCATTCTGCTGGCGCTGTATGCGTTGGTG
CAATTTGCCTGCGCACCTGTGCTGGGCGCGCTGTCGGATCGTTTCGGGCGGCGGCCAATCTTGCTCGTCT
CGCTGGCCGGCGCCACTGTCGACTACGCCATCATGGCGACAGCGCCTTTCCTTTGGGTTCTCTATATCGG
GCGGATCGTGGCCGGCATCACCGGGGCGACTGGGGCGGTAGCCGGCGCTTATATTGCCGATATCACTGAT
GGCGATGAGCGCGCGCGGCACTTCGGCTTCATGAGCGCCTGTTTCGGGTTCGGGATGGTCGCGGGACCTG
TGCTCGGTGGGCTGATGGGCGGTTTCTCCCCCCACGCTCCGTTCTTCGCCGCGGCAGCCTTGAACGGCCT
CAATTTCCTGACGGGCTGTTTCCTTTTGCCGGAGTCGCACAAAGGCGAACGCCGGCCGTTACGCCGGGAG
GCTCTCAACCCGCTCGCTTCGTTCCGGTGGGCCCGGGGCATGACCGTCGTCGCCGCCCTGATGGCGGTCT
TCTTCATCATGCAACTTGTCGGACAGGTGCCGGCCGCGCTTTGGGTCATTTTCGGCGAGGATCGCTTTCA
CTGGGACGCGACCACGATCGGCATTTCGCTTGCCGCATTTGGCATTCTGCATTCACTCGCCCAGGCAATG
ATCACCGGCCCTGTAGCCGCCCGGCTCGGCGAAAGGCGGGCACTCATGCTCGGAATGATTGCCGACGGCA
CAGGCTACATCCTGCTTGCCTTCGCGACACGGGGATGGATGGCGTTCCCGATCATGGTCCTGCTTGCTTC
GGGTGGCATCGGAATGCCGGCGCTGCAAGCAATGTTGTCCAGGCAGGTGGATGAGGAACGTCAGGGGCAG
CTGCAAGGCTCACTGGCGGCGCTCACCAGCCTGACCTCGATCGTCGGACCCCTCCTCTTCACGGCGATCT
ATGCGGCTTCTATAACAACGTGGAACGGGTGGGCATGGATTGCAGGCGCTGCCCTCTACTTGCTCTGCCT
GCCGGCGCTGCGTCGCGGGCTTTGGAGCGGCGCAGGGCAACGAGCCGATCGCTGATCGTGGAAACGATAG
GCCTATGCCATGCGGGTCAAGGCGACTTCCGGCAAGCTATACGCGCCCTAGAATTGTCAATTTTAATCCT
CTGTTTATCGGCAGTTCGTAGAGCGCGCCGTGCGTCCCGAGCGATACTGAGCGAAGCAAGTGCGTCGAGC
AGTGCCCGCTTGTTCCTGAAATGCCAGTAAAGCGCTGGCTGCTGAACCCCCAGCCGGAACTGACCCCACA
AGGCCCTAGCGTTTGCAATGCACCAGGTCATCATTGACCCAGGCGTGTTCCACCAGGCCGCTGCCTCGCA
ACTCTTCGCAGGCTTCGCCGACCTGCTCGCGCCACTTCTTCACGCGGGTGGAATCCGATCCGCACATGAG
GCGGAAGGTTTCCAGCTTGAGCGGGTACGGCTCCCGGTGCGAGCTGAAATAGTCGAACATCCGTCGGGCC
GTCGGCGACAGCTTGCGGTACTTCTCCCATATGAATTTCGTGTAGTGGTCGCCAGCAAACAGCACGACGA
TTTCCTCGTCGATCAGGACCTGGCAACGGGACGTTTTCTTGCCACGGTCCAGGACGCGGAAGCGGTGCAG
CAGCGACACCGATTCCAGGTGCCCAACGCGGTCGGACGTGAAGCCCATCGCCGTCGCCTGTAGGCGCGAC
AGGCATTCCTCGGCCTTCGTGTAATACCGGCCATTGATCGACCAGCCCAGGTCCTGGCAAAGCTCGTAGA
ACGTGAAGGTGATCGGCTCGCCGATAGGGGTGCGCTTCGCGTACTCCAACACCTGCTGCCACACCAGTTC
GTCATCGTCGGCCCGCAGCTCGACGCCGGTGTAGGTGATCTTCACGTCCTTGTTGACGTGGAAAATGACC
TTGTTTTGCAGCGCCTCGCGCGGGATTTTCTTGTTGCGCGTGGTGAACAGGGCAGAGCGGGCCGTGTCGT
TTGGCATCGCTCGCATCGTGTCCGGCCACGGCGCAATATCGAACAAGGAAAGCTGCATTTCCTTGATCTG
CTGCTTCGTGTGTTTCAGCAACGCGGCCTGCTTGGCCTCGCTGACCTGTTTTGCCAGGTCCTCGCCGGCG
GTTTTTCGCTTCTTGGTCGTCATAGTTCCTCGCGTGTCGATGGTCATCGACTTCGCCAAACCTGCCGCCT
CCTGTTCGAGACGACGCGAACGCTCCACGGCGGCCGATGGCGCGGGCAGGGCAGGGGGAGCCAGTTGCAC
GCTGTCGCGCTCGATCTTGGCCGTAGCTTGCTGGACCATCGAGCCGACGGACTGGAAGGTTTCGCGGGGC
GCACGCATGACGGTGCGGCTTGCGATGGTTTCGGCATCCTCGGCGGAAAACCCCGCGTCGATCAGTTCTT
GCCTGTATGCCTTCCGGTCAAACGTCCGATTCATTCACCCTCCTTGCGGGATTGCCCCGACTCACGCCGG
GGCAATGTGCCCTTATTCCTGATTTGACCCGCCTGGTGCCTTGGTGTCCAGATAATCCACCTTATCGGCA
ATGAAGTCGGTCCCGTAGACCGTCTGGCCGTCCTTCTCGTACTTGGTATTCCGAATCTTGCCCTGCACGA
ATACCAGCTCCGCGAAGTCGCTCTTCTTGATGGAGCGCATGGGGACGTGCTTGGCAATCACGCGCACCCC
CCGGCCGTTTTAGCGGCTAAAAAAGTCATGGCTCTGCCCTCGGGCGGACCACGCCCATCATGACCTTGCC
AAGCTCGTCCTGCTTCTCTTCGATCTTCGCCAGCAGGGCGAGGATCGTGGCATCACCGAACCGCGCCGTG
CGCGGGTCGTCGGTGAGCCAGAGTTTCAGCAGGCCGCCCAGGCGGCCCAGGTCGCCATTGATGCGGGCCA
GCTCGCGGACGTGCTCATAGTCCACGACGCCCGTGATTTTGTAGCCCTGGCCGACGGCCAGCAGGTAGGC
CTACAGGCTCATGCCGGCCGCCGCCGCCTTTTCCTCAATCGCTCTTCGTTCGTCTGGAAGGCAGTACACC
TTGATAGGTGGGCTGCCCTTCCTGGTTGGCTTGGTTTCATCAGCCATCCGCTTGCCCTCATCTGTTACGC
CGGCGGTAGCCGGCCAGCCTCGCAGAGCAGGATTCCCGTTGAGCACCGCCAGGTGCGAATAAGGGACAGT
GAAGAAGGAACACCCGCTCGCGGGTGGGCCTACTTCACCTATCCTGCCCGGCTGACGCCGTTGGATACAC
CAAGGAAAGTCTACACGAACCCTTTGGCAAAATCCTGTATATCGTGCGAAAAAGGATGGATATACCGAAA
AAATCGCTATAATGACCCCGAAGCAGGGTTATGCAGCGGAAAAGATCCGTCGACCCTTTCCGACGCTCAC
CGGGCTGGTTGCCCTCGCCGCTGGGCTGGCGGCCGTCTATGGCCCTGCAAACGCGCCAGAAACGCCGTCG
AAGCCGTGTGCGAGACACCGCGGCCGCCGGCGTTGTGGATACCTCGCGGAAAACTTGGCCCTCACTGACA
GATGAGGGGCGGACGTTGACACTTGAGGGGCCGACTCACCCGGCGCGGCGTTGACAGATGAGGGGCAGGC
TCGATTTCGGCCGGCGACGTGGAGCTGGCCAGCCTCGCAAATCGGCGAAAACGCCTGATTTTACGCGAGT
TTCCCACAGATGATGTGGACAAGCCTGGGGATAAGTGCCCTGCGGTATTGACACTTGAGGGGCGCGACTA
CTGACAGATGAGGGGCGCGATCCTTGACACTTGAGGGGCAGAGTGCTGACAGATGAGGGGCGCACCTATT
GACATTTGAGGGGCTGTCCACAGGCAGAAAATCCAGCATTTGCAAGGGTTTCCGCCCGTTTTTCGGCCAC
CGCTAACCTGTCTTTTAACCTGCTTTTAAACCAATATTTATAAACCTTGTTTTTAACCAGGGCTGCGCCC
TGTGCGCGTGACCGCGCACGCCGAAGGGGGGTGCCCCCCCTTCTCGAACCCTCCCGGCCCGCTAACGCGG
GCCTCCCATCCCCCCAGGGGCTGCGCCCCTCGGCCGCGAACGGCCTCACCCCAAAAATGGCAGCCAAGCT
GACCACTTCTGCGCTCGGCCCTTCCGGCTGGCTGGTTTATTGCTGATAAATCTGGAGCCGGTGAGCGTGG
GTCTCGCGGTATCATTGCAGCACTGGGGCCAGATGGTAAGCCCTCCCGTATCGTAGTTATCTACACGACG
GGGAGTCAGGCAACTATGGATGAACGAAATAGACAGATCGCTGAGATAGGTGCCTCACTGATTAAGCATT
GGTAACTGTCAGACCAAGTTTACTCATATATACTTTAGATTGATTTAAAACTTCATTTTTAATTTAAAAG
GATCTAGGTGAAGATCCTTTTTGATAATCTCATGACCAAAATCCCTTAACGTGAGTTTTCGTTCCACTGA
GCGTCAGACCCCGTAGAAAAGATCAAAGGATCTTCTTGAGATCCTTTTTTTCTGCGCGTAATCTGCTGCT
TGCAAACAAAAAAACCACCGCTACCAGCGGTGGTTTGTTTGCCGGATCAAGAGCTACCAACTCTTTTTCC
GAAGGTAACTGGCTTCAGCAGAGCGCAGATACCAAATACTGTTCTTCTAGTGTAGCCGTAGTTAGGCCAC
CACTTCAAGAACTCTGTAGCACCGCCTACATACCTCGCTCTGCTAATCCTGTTACCAGTGGCTGCTGCCA
GTGGCGATAAGTCGTGTCTTACCGGGTTGGACTCAAGACGATAGTTACCGGATAAGGCGCAGCGGTCGGG
CTGAACGGGGGGTTCGTGCACACAGCCCAGCTTGGAGCGAACGACCTACACCGAACTGAGATACCTACAG
CGTGAGCTATGAGAAAGCGCCACGCTTCCCGAAGGGAGAAAGGCGGACAGGTATCCGGTAAGCGGCAGGG
TCGGAACAGGAGAGCGCACGAGGGAGCTTCCAGGGGGAAACGCCTGGTATCTTTATAGTCCTGTCGGGTT
TCGCCACCTCTGACTTGAGCGTCGATTTTTGTGATGCTCGTCAGGGGGGCGGAGCCTATGGAAAAACGCC
AGCAACGCGGCCTTTTTACGGTTCCTGGCCTTTTGCTGGCCTTTTGCTCACATGTTCTTTCCTGCGTTAT
CCCCTGATTCTGTGGATAACCGTATTACCGCCTTTGAGTGAGCTGATACCGCTCGCCGCAGCCGAACGAC
CGAGCGCAGCGAGTCAGTGAGCGAGGAAGCGGAAGAGCGCCCAATACGCAAACCGCCTCTCCCCGCGCGT
TGGCCGATTCATTAATGCAGCTGGCACGACAGGTTTCCCGACTGGAAAGCGGGCAGTGAGCGCAACGCAA
TTAATGTGAGTTAGCTCACTCATTAGGCACCCCAGGCTTTACACTTTATGCTTCCGGCTCGTATGTTGTG
TGGAATTGTGAGCGGATAACAATTTCACACAGGAAACAGCTATGACCATGATTACGCCAAGCTAGCTTCC
CGCTTGGTCGGGCCGCTTCGCGAGGGCCCGTTGACGACAACGGTGCGATGGGTCCCGGCCCCGGTCAAGA
CGATGCCAATACGTTGCGACACTACGCCTTGGCACTTTTAGAATTGCCTTATCGTCCTGATAAGAAATGT
CCGACCAGCTAAAGACATCGCGTCCAATCAAAGCCTAGAAAATATAGGCGAAGGGACGCTAATAAGTCTT
TCATAAGACCGCGCAAATCTAAAAATATCCTTAGATTCACGATGCGGCACTTCGGATGACTTCCGAGCGA
GCCTGGAACCTCAGAAAAACGTCTGAGAGATACCGCGGATCTCACACAGGAAATTTC
Features (pLannotate 1.2.2; 21 found; start..end, strand, type, name):
    325..347     +  RBS            RBS: efficient ribosome binding site from bacteriophage T7 gene 10 (Olins and Rangwala, 1989)
    378..2201    +  CDS            xoxF: XOXF_PARDE - Protein inferred from homology: Swiss-Prot protein existence level 3. From Paracoccus denitrificans.
   2235..2254    +  CDS            7xHis (fragment): 6xHis affinity tag
   2281..2337    -  misc_feature   MCS: pUC18/19 multiple cloning site
   2334..2491    +  CDS            lacZα (fragment): LacZα fragment of β-galactosidase; lacZ fragment
   2497..2596    -  misc_feature   bom (fragment): basis of mobility region from pBR322
   2698..2733    -  CDS            rop (fragment): Rop protein, which maintains plasmids at low copy number; rop
   2798..3440    -  CDS            TetR (fragment): tetracycline resistance regulatory protein; tetR
   3546..4745    +  CDS            TcR: tetracycline efflux protein; tetA; confers resistance to tetracycline
   4804..4956    -  CDS            tetR (fragment): TETR1_ECOLX - Experimental evidence at protein level: Swiss-Prot protein existence level 1. TetR is the repressor of the tetracycline resistance element; its N-terminal region forms a helix-turn-helix structure and binds DNA. Binding of tetracycline to TetR reduces the repressor affinity for the tetracycline resistance gene (tetA) promoter operator sites. From Escherichia coli.
   4976..6124    -  CDS            trfA: trans-acting replication protein that binds to and activates oriV
   6254..6358    -  CDS            traI (fragment): TRAI6_ECOLX - Experimental evidence at protein level: Swiss-Prot protein existence level 1. The initiation process of transfer DNA synthesis requires the interaction of at least three plasmid-specific components (TraH, I, and J) at the transfer origin resulting in the assembly of a specialised nucleoprotein complex - the relaxosome. Site- and strand-specific cleavage at the transfer origin is dependent on TraI and TraJ. From Escherichia coli.
   6396..6767    -  CDS            traJ: oriT-recognizing protein; traJ
   6800..6909    -  oriT           oriT: incP origin of transfer
   7062..7693    +  rep_origin     oriV: incP origin of replication
   7771..7984    +  CDS            bla(M) (fragment): β-lactamase lacking the signal sequence; bla(M); allows cytosolic expression of β-lactamase
   8156..8744    +  rep_origin     ori: high-copy-number ColE1/pMB1/pBR322/pUC origin of replication
   8927..9019    +  CDS            lacI (fragment): lac repressor; lacI; The lac repressor binds to the lac operator to inhibit transcription in E. coli. This inhibition can be relieved by adding lactose or isopropyl-β-D-thiogalactopyranoside (IPTG).
   9032..9053    +  protein_bind   CAP binding site: CAP binding activates transcription in the presence of cAMP. E. coli catabolite activator protein
   9068..9098    +  promoter       lac promoter: promoter for the E. coli lac operon
   9106..9122    +  protein_bind   lac operator: The lac repressor binds to the lac operator to inhibit transcription in E. coli. This inhibition can be relieved by adding lactose or isopropyl-β-D-thiogalactopyranoside (IPTG). lac repressor encoded by lacI
