[The description below was written by a language model from this plasmid's Addgene catalogue record and pLannotate feature annotations shown in this document.]
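Description:
JGI_018357 is a 9.5 kb broad-host-range bacterial expression plasmid built on the pCM80_PxoxF backbone and catalogued as a synthetic biology vector. It was made by Gibson assembly as part of a collection for studying rare earth element-dependent alcohol dehydrogenases. The backbone carries the IncP replication system, with oriV and the trfA gene whose product activates it. A ColE1/pMB1-type origin is also present for maintenance in E. coli, and the record lists the plasmid as low copy. An IncP oriT with traJ and a traI fragment should make the plasmid mobilisable by conjugation when transfer functions are supplied in trans, which suits delivery into non-E. coli hosts. Selection is by tetracycline, through the tetA efflux gene flanked by tetR sequences. Short fragments of bla, rop, bom, lacI and lacZα are remnants of the vector's construction rather than functional units.

The insert is a synthetic sequence recorded only as "31/32", and the catalogue gives no source organism. The feature table annotates it as an open reading frame of about 1.8 kb with homology to XoxF, the lanthanide-dependent PQQ alcohol (methanol) dehydrogenase family. That assignment comes from similarity to the Paracoccus denitrificans protein, so it does not establish where the sequence originated. The coding region is preceded by the efficient phage T7 gene 10 ribosome binding site and followed by a C-terminal polyhistidine tag for affinity purification. A lac promoter with its CAP site and operator lies upstream. The backbone name suggests that a xoxF promoter drives expression, but no such element is annotated. The construct is evidently intended for expressing and purifying a candidate XoxF-type enzyme so that its activity can be tested.
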