Addgene plasmid #158856: JGI_018357
Purpose: Rare earth element alcohol dehydrogenases
Depositing lab: Joint Genome Institute. Publication: Rare earth element alcohol dehydrogenases widely occur among globally distributed, numerically abundant and environmentally important microbes. Huang J, Yu Z, Groom J, Cheng JF, Tarver A, Yoshikuni Y, Chistoserdova L. ISME J. 2019 Aug;13(8):2005-2017. doi: 10.1038/s41396-019-0414-z. Epub 2019 Apr 5. PubMed 30952993.
Backbone
  Vector backbone: pCM80_PxoxF
  Vector type: Synthetic Biology
Growth in bacteria
  Bacterial resistance: Tetracycline, 10 μg/mL
  Growth temperature: 37°C
  Growth strain: Top10
  Copy number: Low Copy
Gene/Insert
  Gene/Insert name: 31/32 (alt name: Batch190_p073)
  Species: Synthetic
  Cloning method: Gibson Cloning
Terms and licenses: Academic/Nonprofit Terms; Industry Terms: Not Available to Industry
Depositor comments: pCM80_PxoxF vector with 31/32 insert, JGI ICE Registry: https://registry.jgi.doe.gov/entry/18357
How to cite: JGI_018357 was a gift from Joint Genome Institute (Addgene plasmid # 158856 ; http://n2t.net/addgene:158856 ; RRID:Addgene_158856)
