>Addgene plasmid #158856 | JGI_018357 | depositor partial sequence | sequence record 306566 | gene insert with vector overlaps
GACTTGTCGGAGGAATCCTCTAGAAATAATTTTGTTTAACTTTAAGAAGGAGATATACCATGAAGAAGCC
GCTCAAGTCCTGGCTTCTGGCCTCCTCCGTGGCGGCGCTGCTCGCCGCGCCGGCGGTCTCGACGGCCAAT
TCCGATGTTGAGAAGCTCACCCAAAATCCCGCGAACTGGGCCACCTGGGGCGGCGATTACGCGGGCACGC
GGTATTCGAAGCTGTCGGAGATCAACGCGACAAACGTGAAGAATCTCCAGCCGGCGTGGTCGTTCAGCAC
CGGCGTCCTGCGGGGCCACGAGGGGGGCCCCCTGGTGGTCAACGACGTGCTCTATATCCACACGCCGTTC
CCGAACACCGTCTACGCAATCGACCAGAAGACCCAGAGCGTCATCTGGGAGTTCACGCCCACCCAGGACG
CCGACGTGACGATTCCCGTCATGTGCTGCGACACCGTCAACCGCGGCCTCGCCTACGGGGACGGCAAGAT
CTTCTTGCAGCAGAGCGATACCGTCCTGACCGCCCTGGACGCCAAGACCGGCAAGCGCGTGTGGTCCGTC
CAGAACGGCGATCCCAAGCTCGGCATGACGAATACCGCGGCCCCGCTGGTGGTTAAGGACAAGGTCCTGA
CCGGCATTAGCGGCGGCGAGTTCGGCGTGCGGGGCTTCCTTGCGGCGTACGATATCAACACCGGCGAGCT
CGCCTGGAAGGGCTACTCCATGGGCCCGGACAAAGATACCCTCATCGACGCGAAGAAGACGACGACGTGG
AAGGACGGGAAGGTGACCCCTGTCGGCGAGAACTCCTCGCTCTCCACGTGGGAGGGCGACCAGTGGAAGA
TCGGAGGCGGCACCACCTGGGGATGGACCTCGTACGACCCGAAGCTGAACCTGATCTACTATGGCTCGGG
GAACCCGAGCACCTGGAACCCGGTCCAGCGCCCGGGCGACAACAAGTGGTCAATGTCCCTGTGGGCGCGG
GACGCCGATACCGGGGCGGTCAAGTGGGTCTACCAGATGACGCCGCACGACGAGTGGGACTTCGATGGCA
TCAACGAGACGGTCCTCGTGGACCAGGACGTGAAGGGCAAGCCGCATAAGACGATCGTCCATTTCGACCG
CAATGGATTCGGCTACACCCTGGACCGCGAGACTGGGGAGCTGCTCGTCGCGGAGAAGTTCGATAAGTCG
GTCAACTGGGCCACCCATGTCGACATGAACACGGGCCGTCCGCAGGTGGTCGCCAAGTACAGCACGCAGC
AAAACGGAGAGGATGTGAACACGAAGGGCGTCTGCCCGGCGGCGCTCGGGAGCAAGAACCAACAGCCTGT
CAGCTACTCGCCGCAGACCGGCCTCTTCTACATCTCGGGCAATCACCTCTGCATGGATTACGAGCCGTTC
GAGGTCTCGTACACGGCTGGCCAGCCCTACGTCGGCGCGACGCTGACGATGATGCCGGCCGGGGCAGACG
TGCTCACGGGGAAGCCCGACAACTCGACCAACCTTGGCCAGTTCACCGCGTATGACGCGAAGACCGGCAA
GATCGCGTGGTCGAACAAGGAGCAGTTCTCGGTGTGGTCCGGCTCCGTGGCGACCGCCGGCGGGGTGGTG
TTCTATGGCACCCTCGAAGGCTACCTCAAGGCCGTCGACGCCAAGACGGGCAAGGAGCTGTATAAGTTCA
AGACCCCGTCGGGCATCATCGGAAACGTGAACACCTGGGAATTCGGGGGCAAGCAGTACGTGGGCGTCCT
GAGCGGCATCGGCGGCTGGGCGGGTATCGGCATCGCCGCGGGCCTGGATTCGGGCGAGGAGGGCTCCAAC
TCGGAGGGCCTGGGAGCCGTCGGCGCCTACCGCTCGCTGTCCTCCTTCACCAAGCTTGGCGGCACTCTCA
CCGTCTTCGCGCTGCCGTCGAATGCCGAAAACCTCTATTTTCAGGGACATCATCACCATCACCATCACCA
CTGACAGCT
